Addgene plasmid #15327: FLAG-ELL2 pBacPAK8
Depositing lab: Joan Conaway & Ronald Conaway. Depositing organization: Stowers Institute for Medical Research. Publication: ELL-associated factors 1 and 2 are positive regulators of RNA polymerase II elongation factor ELL. Kong SE, Banks CA, Shilatifard A, Conaway JW, Conaway RC. Proc Natl Acad Sci U S A. 2005 Jul 19. 102(29):10094-8. 10.1073/pnas.0503017102 PubMed 16006523.
Backbone
  Vector backbone: pBacPAK8
  Backbone manufacturer: Clontech
  Backbone size w/o insert (bp): 5538
  Vector type: Baculovirus construction
Growth in bacteria
  Bacterial resistance: Ampicillin, 100 μg/mL
  Growth temperature: 37°C
  Growth strain: DH5alpha
  Copy number: Unknown
Gene/Insert
  Gene/Insert name: Eleven Nineteen Lysine Rich in Leukemia 2 (alt name: ELL2)
  Species: H. sapiens (human)
  Insert size (bp): 1923
  Entrez Gene: ELL2 (a.k.a. MRCCAT1)
  Tag / fusion protein: FLAG (N terminal on backbone)
  Cloning method: Restriction Enzyme; 5′ cloning site Don't Know (unknown if destroyed); 3′ cloning site Don't Know (unknown if destroyed)
  Sequencing primers: 5′ Bac1; 3′ Bac2
Terms and licenses: Academic/Nonprofit Terms; Industry Terms: Not Available to Industry
How to cite: FLAG-ELL2 pBacPAK8 was a gift from Joan Conaway & Ronald Conaway (Addgene plasmid # 15327 ; http://n2t.net/addgene:15327 ; RRID:Addgene_15327)
