[The description below was written by a language model from this plasmid's Addgene catalogue record.]
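Description:
FLAG-ELL2 pBacPAK8 is a baculovirus transfer plasmid built on the commercial pBacPAK8 backbone (about 5.5 kb without insert) and intended for constructing recombinant baculovirus for protein production in insect cells. It is propagated in E. coli under ampicillin selection; the record lists the copy number as unknown and includes no feature table, so origins of replication and individual regulatory elements are not itemised. Transfer vectors of this family generally place the gene of interest in an expression cassette flanked by baculoviral genomic sequences, so that co-introduction with viral DNA into insect cells yields recombinant virus by homologous recombination. However, the promoter driving the insert is not stated in the record.

The payload is the human ELL2 coding sequence (Eleven Nineteen Lysine Rich in Leukemia 2), an insert of roughly 1.9 kb. It carries an N-terminal FLAG epitope tag, which the record describes as being located on the backbone. The tag allows detection of the expressed protein with anti-FLAG antibodies and its purification by anti-FLAG affinity methods. The insert was introduced by restriction enzyme cloning, but the 5′ and 3′ sites used are recorded as unknown. It can be sequenced from vector-specific primers flanking the cloning region.

ELL2 belongs to the ELL family of RNA polymerase II elongation factors, and the associated publication concerns ELL-associated factors as positive regulators of ELL activity. The plasmid is therefore most plausibly used to produce FLAG-tagged recombinant ELL2 from baculovirus-infected insect cells for biochemical studies of transcription elongation, although the record does not spell out specific applications.
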