>Addgene plasmid #15327 | FLAG-ELL2 pBacPAK8 | addgene partial sequence | sequence record 21777 | 15327 with polyhedrin-F
ACCTATAAATACGGATCCCTGCAGGCCTATGCCAGACTACAAGGACGATGATGACAAGCTCGACATGGCG
GCGGGGGGGACAGGGGGCCTGCGGGAGGAGCAGCGCTATGGGCTGTCGTGCGGACGGCTGGGGCAGGACA
ACATCACCGTACTGCATGTGAAGCTCACCGAGACGGCGATCCGGGCGCTCGAGACTTACCAGAGCCACAA
GAATTTAATTCCTTTTCGACCTTCAATCCAGTTCCAAGGACTCCACGGGCTTGTCAAAATTCCCAAAAAT
GATCCCCTCAATGAAGTTCATAACTTTAACTTTTATTTGTCAAATGTGGGCAAAGACAACCCTCAGGGCA
GCTTTGACTGCATCCAGCAAACATTCTCCAGCTCTGGAGCCTCCCAGCTCAATTGCCTGGGGTTTATACA
AGATAAAATTACAGTGTGTGCAACAAACGACTCGTATCAGATGACACGAGAAAGAATGACCCAGGCAGAG
GAGGAATCCCGCAACCGAAGCACAAAAGTTATCAAACCCGGTGGACCATATGTAGGGAAAAGAGTGCAAA
TTCGGAAAGCACCTCAAGCTGTTTCAGATACAGTTCCTGACAGGAAAAGGTCAACCCCCATGAACCCTGC
AAATAC
